>Addgene plasmid #171370 | pX459-SpCas9-NG | addgene full sequence | sequence record 338216 | Addgene NGS Result
GAGGGCCTATTTCCCATGATTCCTTCATATTTGCATATACGATACAAGGCTGTTAGAGAGATAATTGGAA
TTAATTTGACTGTAAACACAAAGATATTAGTACAAAATACGTGACGTAGAAAGTAATAATTTCTTGGGTA
GTTTGCAGTTTTAAAATTATGTTTTAAAATGGACTATCATATGCTTACCGTAACTTGAAAGTATTTCGAT
TTCTTGGCTTTATATATCTTGTGGAAAGGACGAAACACCGGGTCTTCGAGAAGACCTGTTTTAGAGCTAG
AAATAGCAAGTTAAAATAAGGCTAGTCCGTTATCAACTTGAAAAAGTGGCACCGAGTCGGTGCTTTTTTG
TTTTAGAGCTAGAAATAGCAAGTTAAAATAAGGCTAGTCCGTTTTTAGCGCGTGCGCCAATTCTGCAGAC
AAATGGCTCTAGAGGTACCCGTTACATAACTTACGGTAAATGGCCCGCCTGGCTGACCGCCCAACGACCC
CCGCCCATTGACGTCAATAGTAACGCCAATAGGGACTTTCCATTGACGTCAATGGGTGGAGTATTTACGG
TAAACTGCCCACTTGGCAGTACATCAAGTGTATCATATGCCAAGTACGCCCCCTATTGACGTCAATGACG
GTAAATGGCCCGCCTGGCATTGTGCCCAGTACATGACCTTATGGGACTTTCCTACTTGGCAGTACATCTA
CGTATTAGTCATCGCTATTACCATGGTCGAGGTGAGCCCCACGTTCTGCTTCACTCTCCCCATCTCCCCC
CCCTCCCCACCCCCAATTTTGTATTTATTTATTTTTTAATTATTTTGTGCAGCGATGGGGGCGGGGGGGG
GGGGGGGCGCGCGCCRGGSGGGGCGGGGSGGGGSGRGGGGSGGGGSGGGGSGAGGCGGAGAGGTGCGGCG
GCAGCCAATCAGAGCGGCGCGCTCCGAAAGTTTCCTTTTATGGCGAGGCGGCGGCGGCGGCGGCCCTATA
AAAAGCGAAGCGCGCGGCGGGCGGGAGTCGCTGCGCGCTGCCTTCGCCCCGTGCCCCGCTCCGCCGCCGC
CTCGCGCCGCCCGCCCCGGCTCTGACTGACCGCGTTACTCCCACAGGTGAGCGGGCGGGACGGCCCTTCT
CCTCCGGGCTGTAATTAGCTGAGCAAGAGGTAAGGGTTTAAGGGATGGTTGGTTGGTGGGGTATTAATGT
TTAATTACCTGGAGCACCTGCCTGAAATCACTTTTTTTCAGGTTGGACCGGTGCCACCATGGACTATAAG
GACCACGACGGAGACTACAAGGATCATGATATTGATTACAAAGACGATGACGATAAGATGGCCCCAAAGA
AGAAGCGGAAGGTCGGTATCCACGGAGTCCCAGCAGCCGACAAGAAGTACAGCATCGGCCTGGACATCGG
CACCAACTCTGTGGGCTGGGCCGTGATCACCGACGAGTACAAGGTGCCCAGCAAGAAATTCAAGGTGCTG
GGCAACACCGACCGGCACAGCATCAAGAAGAACCTGATCGGAGCCCTGCTGTTCGACAGCGGCGAAACAG
CCGAGGCCACCCGGCTGAAGAGAACCGCCAGAAGAAGATACACCAGACGGAAGAACCGGATCTGCTATCT
GCAAGAGATCTTCAGCAACGAGATGGCCAAGGTGGACGACAGCTTCTTCCACAGACTGGAAGAGTCCTTC
CTGGTGGAAGAGGATAAGAAGCACGAGCGGCACCCCATCTTCGGCAACATCGTGGACGAGGTGGCCTACC
ACGAGAAGTACCCCACCATCTACCACCTGAGAAAGAAACTGGTGGACAGCACCGACAAGGCCGACCTGCG
GCTGATCTATCTGGCCCTGGCCCACATGATCAAGTTCCGGGGCCACTTCCTGATCGAGGGCGACCTGAAC
CCCGACAACAGCGACGTGGACAAGCTGTTCATCCAGCTGGTGCAGACCTACAACCAGCTGTTCGAGGAAA
ACCCCATCAACGCCAGCGGCGTGGACGCCAAGGCCATCCTGTCTGCCAGACTGAGCAAGAGCAGACGGCT
GGAAAATCTGATCGCCCAGCTGCCCGGCGAGAAGAAGAATGGCCTGTTCGGAAACCTGATTGCCCTGAGC
CTGGGCCTGACCCCCAACTTCAAGAGCAACTTCGACCTGGCCGAGGATGCCAAACTGCAGCTGAGCAAGG
ACACCTACGACGACGACCTGGACAACCTGCTGGCCCAGATCGGCGACCAGTACGCCGACCTGTTTCTGGC
CGCCAAGAACCTGTCCGACGCCATCCTGCTGAGCGACATCCTGAGAGTGAACACCGAGATCACCAAGGCC
CCCCTGAGCGCCTCTATGATCAAGAGATACGACGAGCACCACCAGGACCTGACCCTGCTGAAAGCTCTCG
TGCGGCAGCAGCTGCCTGAGAAGTACAAAGAGATTTTCTTCGACCAGAGCAAGAACGGCTACGCCGGCTA
CATTGACGGCGGAGCCAGCCAGGAAGAGTTCTACAAGTTCATCAAGCCCATCCTGGAAAAGATGGACGGC
ACCGAGGAACTGCTCGTGAAGCTGAACAGAGAGGACCTGCTGCGGAAGCAGCGGACCTTCGACAACGGCA
GCATCCCCCACCAGATCCACCTGGGAGAGCTGCACGCCATTCTGCGGCGGCAGGAAGATTTTTACCCATT
CCTGAAGGACAACCGGGAAAAGATCGAGAAGATCCTGACCTTCCGCATCCCCTACTACGTGGGCCCTCTG
GCCAGGGGAAACAGCAGATTCGCCTGGATGACCAGAAAGAGCGAGGAAACCATCACCCCCTGGAACTTCG
AGGAAGTGGTGGACAAGGGCGCTTCCGCCCAGAGCTTCATCGAGCGGATGACCAACTTCGATAAGAACCT
GCCCAACGAGAAGGTGCTGCCCAAGCACAGCCTGCTGTACGAGTACTTCACCGTGTATAACGAGCTGACC
AAAGTGAAATACGTGACCGAGGGAATGAGAAAGCCCGCCTTCCTGAGCGGCGAGCAGAAAAAGGCCATCG
TGGACCTGCTGTTCAAGACCAACCGGAAAGTGACCGTGAAGCAGCTGAAAGAGGACTACTTCAAGAAAAT
CGAGTGCTTCGACTCCGTGGAAATCTCCGGCGTGGAAGATCGGTTCAACGCCTCCCTGGGCACATACCAC
GATCTGCTGAAAATTATCAAGGACAAGGACTTCCTGGACAATGAGGAAAACGAGGACATTCTGGAAGATA
TCGTGCTGACCCTGACACTGTTTGAGGACAGAGAGATGATCGAGGAACGGCTGAAAACCTATGCCCACCT
GTTCGACGACAAAGTGATGAAGCAGCTGAAGCGGCGGAGATACACCGGCTGGGGCAGGCTGAGCCGGAAG
CTGATCAACGGCATCCGGGACAAGCAGTCCGGCAAGACAATCCTGGATTTCCTGAAGTCCGACGGCTTCG
CCAACAGAAACTTCATGCAGCTGATCCACGACGACAGCCTGACCTTTAAAGAGGACATCCAGAAAGCCCA
GGTGTCCGGCCAGGGCGATAGCCTGCACGAGCACATTGCCAATCTGGCCGGCAGCCCCGCCATTAAGAAG
GGCATCCTGCAGACAGTGAAGGTGGTGGACGAGCTCGTGAAAGTGATGGGCCGGCACAAGCCCGAGAACA
TCGTGATCGAAATGGCCAGAGAGAACCAGACCACCCAGAAGGGACAGAAGAACAGCCGCGAGAGAATGAA
GCGGATCGAAGAGGGCATCAAAGAGCTGGGCAGCCAGATCCTGAAAGAACACCCCGTGGAAAACACCCAG
CTGCAGAACGAGAAGCTGTACCTGTACTACCTGCAGAATGGGCGGGATATGTACGTGGACCAGGAACTGG
ACATCAACCGGCTGTCCGACTACGATGTGGACCATATCGTGCCTCAGAGCTTTCTGAAGGACGACTCCAT
CGACAACAAGGTGCTGACCAGAAGCGACAAGAACCGGGGCAAGAGCGACAACGTGCCCTCCGAAGAGGTC
GTGAAGAAGATGAAGAACTACTGGCGGCAGCTGCTGAACGCCAAGCTGATTACCCAGAGAAAGTTCGACA
ATCTGACCAAGGCCGAGAGAGGCGGCCTGAGCGAACTGGATAAGGCCGGCTTCATCAAGAGACAGCTGGT
GGAAACCCGGCAGATCACAAAGCACGTGGCACAGATCCTGGACTCCCGGATGAACACTAAGTACGACGAG
AATGACAAGCTGATCCGGGAAGTGAAAGTGATCACCCTGAAGTCCAAGCTGGTGTCCGATTTCCGGAAGG
ATTTCCAGTTTTACAAAGTGCGCGAGATCAACAACTACCACCACGCCCACGACGCCTACCTGAACGCCGT
CGTGGGAACCGCCCTGATCAAAAAGTACCCTAAGCTGGAAAGCGAGTTCGTGTACGGCGACTACAAGGTG
TACGACGTGCGGAAGATGATCGCCAAGAGCGAGCAGGAAATCGGCAAGGCTACCGCCAAGTACTTCTTCT
ACAGCAACATCATGAACTTTTTCAAGACCGAGATTACCCTGGCCAACGGCGAGATCCGGAAGCGGCCTCT
GATCGAGACAAACGGCGAAACCGGGGAGATCGTGTGGGATAAGGGCCGGGATTTTGCCACCGTGCGGAAA
GTGCTGAGCATGCCCCAAGTGAATATCGTGAAAAAGACCGAGGTGCAGACAGGCGGCTTCAGCAAAGAGT
CTATCCGGCCCAAGAGGAACAGCGATAAGCTGATCGCCAGAAAGAAGGACTGGGACCCTAAGAAGTACGG
CGGCTTCGTTAGCCCCACCGTGGCCTATTCTGTGCTGGTGGTGGCCAAAGTGGAAAAGGGCAAGTCCAAG
AAACTGAAGAGTGTGAAAGAGCTGCTGGGGATCACCATCATGGAAAGAAGCAGCTTCGAGAAGAATCCCA
TCGACTTTCTGGAAGCCAAGGGCTACAAAGAAGTGAAAAAGGACCTGATCATCAAGCTGCCTAAGTACTC
CCTGTTCGAGCTGGAAAACGGCCGGAAGAGAATGCTGGCCTCTGCCCGGTTCCTGCAGAAGGGAAACGAA
CTGGCCCTGCCCTCCAAATATGTGAACTTCCTGTACCTGGCCAGCCACTATGAGAAGCTGAAGGGCTCCC
CCGAGGATAATGAGCAGAAACAGCTGTTTGTGGAACAGCACAAGCACTACCTGGACGAGATCATCGAGCA
GATCAGCGAGTTCTCCAAGAGAGTGATCCTGGCCGACGCTAATCTGGACAAAGTGCTGTCCGCCTACAAC
AAGCACCGGGATAAGCCCATCAGAGAGCAGGCCGAGAATATCATCCACCTGTTTACCCTGACCAATCTGG
GAGCCCCTCGGGCCTTCAAGTACTTTGACACCACCATCGACCGGAAGGTGTACCGGAGCACCAAAGAGGT
GCTGGACGCCACCCTGATCCACCAGAGCATCACCGGCCTGTACGAGACACGGATCGACCTGTCTCAGCTG
GGAGGCGACAAAAGGCCGGCGGCCACGAAAAAGGCCGGCCAGGCAAAAAAGAAAAAGGAATTCGGCAGTG
GAGAGGGCAGAGGAAGTCTGCTAACATGCGGTGACGTCGAGGAGAATCCTGGCCCAATGACCGAGTACAA
GCCCACGGTGCGCCTCGCCACCCGCGACGACGTCCCCAGGGCCGTACGCACCCTCGCCGCCGCGTTCGCC
GACTACCCCGCCACGCGCCACACCGTCGATCCGGACCGCCACATCGAGCGGGTCACCGAGCTGCAAGAAC
TCTTCCTCACGCGCGTCGGGCTCGACATCGGCAAGGTGTGGGTCGCGGACGACGGCGCCGCGGTGGCGGT
CTGGACCACGCCGGAGAGCGTCGAAGCGGGGGCGGTGTTCGCCGAGATCGGCCCGCGCATGGCCGAGTTG
AGCGGTTCCCGGCTGGCCGCGCAGCAACAGATGGAAGGCCTCCTGGCGCCGCACCGGCCCAAGGAGCCCG
CGTGGTTCCTGGCCACCGTCGGAGTCTCGCCCGACCACCAGGGCAAGGGTCTGGGCAGCGCCGTCGTGCT
CCCCGGAGTGGAGGCGGCCGAGCGCGCCGGGGTGCCCGCCTTCCTGGAGACCTCCGCGCCCCGCAACCTC
CCCTTCTACGAGCGGCTCGGCTTCACCGTCACCGCCGACGTCGAGGTGCCCGAAGGACCGCGCACCTGGT
GCATGACCCGCAAGCCCGGTGCCTGAGAATTCTAACTAGAGCTCGCTGATCAGCCTCGACTGTGCCTTCT
AGTTGCCAGCCATCTGTTGTTTGCCCCTCCCCCGTGCCTTCCTTGACCCTGGAAGGTGCCACTCCCACTG
TCCTTTCCTAATAAAATGAGGAAATTGCATCGCATTGTCTGAGTAGGTGTCATTCTATTCTGGGGGGTGG
GGTGGGGCAGGACAGCAAGGGGGAGGATTGGGAAGAGAATAGCAGGCATGCTGGGGAGCGGCCGCAGGAA
CCCCTAGTGATGGAGTTGGCCACTCCCTCTCTGCGCGCTCGCTCGCTCACTGAGGCCGGGCGACCAAAGG
TCGCCCGACGCCCGGGCTTTGCCCGGGCGGCCTCAGTGAGCGAGCGAGCGCGCAGCTGCCTGCAGGGGCG
CCTGATGCGGTATTTTCTCCTTACGCATCTGTGCGGTATTTCACACCGCATA
[95 nt withheld, positions 6633-6727]
T
[46 nt withheld, positions 6729-6774]
C
[141 nt withheld, positions 6776-6916]
CCTTTGACGTTGGAGTCCACGTTCTTT
[37 nt withheld, positions 6944-6980]
ACTCTATCTCGGGCTATTCTTTTGATTTATAAGGGATTTTGCCGATTTCGGTCTATTGGTTAAAAAATGA
GCTGATTTAACAAAAATTTAACGCGAATTTTAACAAAATATTAACGTTTACAATTTTATGGTGCACTCTC
AGTACAATCTGCTCTGATGCCGCATAGTTAAGCCAGCCCCGACACCCGCCAACACCCGCTGACGCGCCCT
GACGGGCTTGTCTGCTCCCGGCATCCGCTTACAGACAAGCTGTGACCGTCTCCGGGAGCTGCATGTGTCA
GAGGTTTTCACCGTCATCACCGAAACGCGCGAGACGAAAGGGCCTCGTGATACGCCTATTTTTATAGGTT
AATGTCATGATAATAATGGTTTCTTAGACGTCAGGTGGCACTTTTCGGGGAAATGTGCGCGGAACCCCTA
TTTGTTTATTTTTCTAAATACATTCAAATATGTATCCGCTCATGAGACAATAACCCTGATAAATGCTTCA
ATAATATTGAAAAAGGAAGAGTATGAGTATTCAACATTTCCGTGTCGCCCTTATTCCCTTTTTTGCGGCA
TTTTGCCTTCCTGTTTTTGCTCACCCAGAAACGCTGGTGAAAGTAAAAGATGCTGAAGATCAGTTGGGTG
CACGAGTGGGTTACATCGAACTGGATCTCAACAGCGGTAAGATCCTTGAGAGTTTTCGCCCCGAAGAACG
TTTTCCAATGATGAGCACTTTTAAAGTTCTGCTATGTGGCGCGGTATTATCCCGTATTGACGCCGGGCAA
GAGCAACTCGGTCGCCGCATACACTATTCTCAGAATGACTTGGTTGAGTACTCACCAGTCACAGAAAAGC
ATCTTACGGATGGCATGACAGTAAGAGAATTATGCAGTGCTGCCATAACCATGAGTGATAACACTGCGGC
CAACTTACTTCTGACAACGATCGGAGGACCGAAGGAGCTAACCGCTTTTTTGCACAACATGGGGGATCAT
GTAACTCGCCTTGATCGTTGGGAACCGGAGCTGAATGAAGCCATACCAAACGACGAGCGTGACACCACGA
TGCCTGTAGCAATGGCAACAACGTTGCGCAAACTATTAACTGGCGAACTACTTACTCTAGCTTCCCGGCA
ACAATTAATAGACTGGATGGAGGCGGATAAAGTTGCAGGACCACTTCTGCGCTCGGCCCTTCCGGCTGGC
TGGTTTATTGCTGATAAATCTGGAGCCGGTGAGCGTGGAAGCCGCGGTATCATTGCAGCACTGGGGCCAG
ATGGTAAGCCCTCCCGTATCGTAGTTATCTACACGACGGGGAGTCAGGCAACTATGGATGAACGAAATAG
ACAGATCGCTGAGATAGGTGCCTCACTGATTAAGCATTGGTAACTGTCAGACCAAGTTTACTCATATATA
CTTTAGATTGATTTAAAACTTCATTTTTAATTTAAAAGGATCTAGGTGAAGATCCTTTTTGATAATCTCA
TGACCAAAATCCCTTAACGTGAGTTTTCGTTCCACTGAGCGTCAGACCCCGTAGAAAAGATCAAAGGATC
TTCTTGAGATCCTTTTTTTCTGCGCGTAATCTGCTGCTTGCAAACAAAAAAACCACCGCTACCAGCGGTG
GTTTGTTTGCCGGATCAAGAGCTACCAACTCTTTTTCCGAAGGTAACTGGCTTCAGCAGAGCGCAGATAC
CAAATACTGTTCTTCTAGTGTAGCCGTAGTTAGGCCACCACTTCAAGAACTCTGTAGCACCGCCTACATA
CCTCGCTCTGCTAATCCTGTTACCAGTGGCTGCTGCCAGTGGCGATAAGTCGTGTCTTACCGGGTTGGAC
TCAAGACGATAGTTACCGGATAAGGCGCAGCGGTCGGGCTGAACGGGGGGTTCGTGCACACAGCCCAGCT
TGGAGCGAACGACCTACACCGAACTGAGATACCTACAGCGTGAGCTATGAGAAAGCGCCACGCTTCCCGA
AGGGAGAAAGGCGGACAGGTATCCGGTAAGCGGCAGGGTCGGAACAGGAGAGCGCACGAGGGAGCTTCCA
GGGGGAAACGCCTGGTATCTTTATAGTCCTGTCGGGTTTCGCCACCTCTGACTTGAGCGTCGATTTTTGT
GATGCTCGTCAGGGGGGCGGAGCCTATGGAAAAACGCCAGCAACGCGGCCTTTTTACGGTTCCTGGCCTT
TTGCTGGCCTTTTGCTCACATGT
Features (pLannotate 1.2.2; 19 found; start..end, strand, type, name):
      1..241     +  promoter       U6 promoter: RNA polymerase III promoter for human U6 snRNA
    268..343     +  misc_RNA       gRNA scaffold: guide RNA scaffold for the Streptococcus pyogenes CRISPR/Cas9 system
    350..393     +  misc_RNA       gRNA scaffold (fragment): guide RNA scaffold for the Streptococcus pyogenes CRISPR/Cas9 system
    440..725     +  enhancer       CMV enhancer: human cytomegalovirus immediate early enhancer; contains an 18-bp deletion relative to the standard CMV enhancer
    727..1003    +  promoter       chicken β-actin promoter: No description available
   1004..1231    +  intron         hybrid intron: hybrid between chicken β-actin (CBA) and minute virus of mice (MMV) introns (Gray et al., 2011)
   1369..2970    +  CDS            Cas9(N): N-terminal portion of Streptococcus pyogenes Cas9 (Zetsche et al., 2015)
   2971..5469    +  CDS            Cas9(C): C-terminal portion of Streptococcus pyogenes Cas9 (Zetsche et al., 2015)
   5470..5517    +  CDS            nucleoplasmin NLS: bipartite nuclear localization signal from nucleoplasmin
   5587..6186    +  CDS            PuroR (fragment): puromycin N-acetyltransferase; pac from Streptomyces; confers resistance to puromycin
   6220..6331    +  polyA_signal   bGH poly(A) signal: bovine growth hormone polyadenylation signal
   6436..6576    +  repeat_region  AAV2 ITR: inverted terminal repeat of adeno-associated virus serotype 2 inverted
   6581..6632    -  misc_feature   bom (fragment): basis of mobility region from pBR322
   6651..7106    +  rep_origin     f1 ori (sequence partly withheld): f1 bacteriophage origin of replication; arrow indicates direction of (+) strand synthesis
   7107..7156    -  misc_feature   bom (fragment): basis of mobility region from pBR322
   7258..7293    -  CDS            rop (fragment): Rop protein, which maintains plasmids at low copy number; rop
   7388..7492    +  promoter       AmpR promoter: bla
   7493..8353    +  CDS            AmpR: β-lactamase; bla; confers resistance to ampicillin, carbenicillin, and related antibiotics
   8524..9112    +  rep_origin     ori: high-copy-number ColE1/pMB1/pBR322/pUC origin of replication
