[The description below was written by a language model from this plasmid's Addgene catalogue record and pLannotate feature annotations shown in this document.]
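Description:
pX459-SpCas9-NG is an all-in-one mammalian CRISPR expression plasmid supplied as an empty backbone, meaning no target-specific guide sequence has been cloned into it. It was derived from pSpCas9(BB)-2A-Puro (PX459) V2.0 by swapping the Cas9 coding sequence for that of pX330-SpCas9-NG as an AgeI–FseI restriction fragment. In bacteria the roughly 9.2 kb plasmid replicates at high copy from a ColE1/pUC-type origin and is selected with ampicillin through the bla gene. An f1 phage origin is also present, along with small annotated remnants of bom and rop and a single AAV2 ITR carried over from the parental vector.

Two expression units sit in tandem. A human U6 RNA polymerase III promoter drives the Streptococcus pyogenes guide RNA scaffold, with a short gap between promoter and scaffold where a user-designed spacer would be inserted. Downstream, the CBh promoter (CMV enhancer, chicken β-actin promoter and a hybrid intron) drives the SpCas9-NG open reading frame, which the annotation tool splits into N- and C-terminal Cas9 portions. The Cas9 sequence is followed by a nucleoplasmin nuclear localization signal. According to the catalogue entry, it is linked through a 2A peptide to puromycin N-acetyltransferase, so that nuclease and selection marker come from one transcript terminated by the bGH polyadenylation signal. The 2A element itself is not annotated in the feature table.

SpCas9-NG is an engineered variant with relaxed PAM requirements, recognising NG rather than NGG, which broadens the range of targetable sites. The plasmid is intended for SpCas9-NG-mediated genome editing in transfected mammalian cells, with transient puromycin selection to enrich for cells that took it up. The associated publication applied this nuclease to contraction of CAG repeats in a Huntington's disease mouse model.
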