Addgene plasmid #171370: pX459-SpCas9-NG
Purpose: (Empty Backbone) SpCas9-NG-mediated genome editing.
Depositing lab: Masahito Ikawa. Depositing organization: The University of Osaka. Publication: Precise CAG repeat contraction in a Huntington's Disease mouse model is enabled by gene editing with SpCas9-NG. Oura S, Noda T, Morimura N, Hitoshi S, Nishimasu H, Nagai Y, Nureki O, Ikawa M. Commun Biol. 2021 Jun 23;4(1):771. doi: 10.1038/s42003-021-02304-w. PubMed 34163001.
Backbone
  Vector backbone: pX459
  Backbone size (bp): 9175
  Modifications to backbone: pX459-SpCas9-NG was constructed by replacing the Cas9 coding sequence of pSpCas9(BB)-2A-Puro (PX459) V2.0 (Addgene plasmid #62988) with that of pX330-SpCas9-NG (Addgene plasmid #117919) using AgeI (R0552, NEB, MA, USA) and FseI (R0588, NEB) restriction enzymes.
  Vector type: Mammalian Expression, CRISPR
  Promoter: U6 for sgRNA; CBh for Cas9-2A-puroR
  Selectable markers: Puromycin
Growth in bacteria
  Bacterial resistance: Ampicillin, 100 μg/mL
  Growth temperature: 37°C
  Growth strain: DH5alpha
  Copy number: High Copy
Gene/Insert
  Cloning method: Restriction Enzyme
Terms and licenses: Academic/Nonprofit Terms; Industry Terms: Not Available to Industry
How to cite: pX459-SpCas9-NG was a gift from Masahito Ikawa (Addgene plasmid # 171370 ; http://n2t.net/addgene:171370 ; RRID:Addgene_171370)
