>Addgene plasmid #171370 | pX459-SpCas9-NG | depositor partial sequence | sequence record 332335 | a part of Cas9; seq primer1: gtttaattacctggagcacc; seq primer2: CCTGCGGCTGATCTATCTGG; seq primer 3:  CTACGCCGGCTACATTGACG;
GCCACCATGGACTATAAGGACCACGACGGAGACTACAAGGATCATGATATTGATTACAAAGACGATGACG
ATAAGATGGCCCCAAAGAAGAAGCGGAAGGTCGGTATCCACGGAGTCCCAGCAGCCGACAAGAAGTACAG
CATCGGCCTGGACATCGGCACCAACTCTGTGGGCTGGGCCGTGATCACCGACGAGTACAAGGTGCCCAGC
AAGAAATTCAAGGTGCTGGGCAACACCGACCGGCACAGCATCAAGAAGAACCTGATCGGAGCCCTGCTGT
TCGACAGCGGCGAAACAGCCGAGGCCACCCGGCTGAAGAGAACCGCCAGAAGAAGATACACCAGACGGAA
GAACCGGATCTGCTATCTGCAAGAGATCTTCAGCAACGAGATGGCCAAGGTGGACGACAGCTTCTTCCAC
AGACTGGAAGAGTCCTTCCTGGTGGAAGAGGATAAGAAGCACGAGCGGCACCCCATCTTCGGCAACATCG
TGGACGAGGTGGCCTACCACGAGAAGTACCCCACCATCTACCACCTGAGAAAGAAACTGGTGGACAGCAC
CGACAAGGCCGACCTGCGGCTGATCTATCTGGCCCTGGCCCACATGATCAAGTTCCGGGGCCACTTCCTG
ATCGAGGGCGACCTGAACCCCGACAACAGCGACGTGGACAAGCTGTTCATCCAGCTGGTGCAGACCTACA
ACCAGCTGTTCGAGGAAAACCCCATCAACGCCAGCGGCGTGGACGCCAAGGCCATCCTGTCTGCCAGACT
GAGCAAGAGCAGACGGCTGGAAAATCTGATCGCCCAGCTGCCCGGCGAGAAGAAGAATGGCCTGTTCGGA
AACCTGATTGCCCTGAGCCTGGGCCTGACCCCCAACTTCAAGAGCAACTTCGACCTGGCCGAGGATGCCA
AACTGCAGCTGAGCAAGGACACCTACGACGACGACCTGGACAACCTGCTGGCCCAGATCGGCGACCAGTA
CGCCGACCTGTTTCTGGCCGCCAAGAACCTGTCCGACGCCATCCTGCTGAGCGACATCCTGAGAGTGAAC
ACCGAGATCACCAAGGCCCCCCTGAGCGCCTCTATGATCAAGAGATACGACGAGCACCACCAGGACCTGA
CCCTGCTGAAAGCTCTCGTGCGGCAGCAGCTGCCTGAGAAGTACAAAGAGATTTTCTTCGACCAGAGCAA
GAACGGCTACGCCGGCTACATTGACGGCGGAGCCAGCCAGGAAGAGTTCTACAAGTTCATCAAGCCCATC
CTGGAAAAGATGGACGGCACCGAGGAACTGCTCGTGAAGCTGAACAGAGAGGACCTGCTGCGGAAGCAGC
GGACCTTCGACAACGGCAGCATCCCCCACCAGATCCACCTGGGAGAGCTGCACGCCATTCTGCGGCGGCA
GGAAGATTTTTACCCATTCCTGAAGGACAACCGGGAAAAGATCGAGAAGATCCTGACCTTCCGCATCCCC
TACTACGTGGGCCCTCTGGCCAGGGGAAACAGCAGATTCGCCTGGATGACCAGAAAGAGCGAGGAAACCA
TCACCCCCTGGAACTTCGAGGAAGTGGTGGACAAGGGCGCTTCCGCCCAGAGCTTCATCGAGCGGATGAC
CAACTTCGATAAGAACCTGCCCAACGAGAAGGTGCTGCCCAAGCACAGCCTGCTGTACGAGTACTTCACC
GTGTATAACGAGCTGACCAAAGTGAAATACGTGACCGAGGGAATGAGAAAGCCCGCCTTCCTGAGCGGCG
AGCAGAAAAAGGCCATCGTGGACCTGCTGTTCAAGACCAACCGGAAAGTGACCGTGAAGCAGCTGAAAGA
GGACTACTTCAAGAAAATCGAGTGCTTCGACTCCGTGGAAATCTCCGGCGTGGAAGATCGGTTCAACGCC
TCCCTGGGCACATACCACGATCTGCTGAAAATTATCAAGGACAAGGACTTCCTGGACAATGAGGAAAACG
AGGACATTCTGGAAGATATCGTGCTGACCCTGACACTGTTTGAGGACAGAGAGATGATCGAGGAACGGCT
GAAAACCTATGCCCACCTGTTCGACGACAAAGTGATGAAGCAGCTGAAGCGG
