>Addgene plasmid #171370 | pX459-SpCas9-NG | depositor partial sequence | sequence record 332336 | a part of Cas9; seq primer4: CCGGAAAGTGACCGTGAAGC; seq primer 5: TGGCCAGAGAGAACCAGACC
GAGTGCTTCGACTCCGTGGAAATCTCCGGCGTGGAAGATCGGTTCAACGCCTCCCTGGGCACATACCACG
ATCTGCTGAAAATTATCAAGGACAAGGACTTCCTGGACAATGAGGAAAACGAGGACATTCTGGAAGATAT
CGTGCTGACCCTGACACTGTTTGAGGACAGAGAGATGATCGAGGAACGGCTGAAAACCTATGCCCACCTG
TTCGACGACAAAGTGATGAAGCAGCTGAAGCGGCGGAGATACACCGGCTGGGGCAGGCTGAGCCGGAAGC
TGATCAACGGCATCCGGGACAAGCAGTCCGGCAAGACAATCCTGGATTTCCTGAAGTCCGACGGCTTCGC
CAACAGAAACTTCATGCAGCTGATCCACGACGACAGCCTGACCTTTAAAGAGGACATCCAGAAAGCCCAG
GTGTCCGGCCAGGGCGATAGCCTGCACGAGCACATTGCCAATCTGGCCGGCAGCCCCGCCATTAAGAAGG
GCATCCTGCAGACAGTGAAGGTGGTGGACGAGCTCGTGAAAGTGATGGGCCGGCACAAGCCCGAGAACAT
CGTGATCGAAATGGCCAGAGAGAACCAGACCACCCAGAAGGGACAGAAGAACAGCCGCGAGAGAATGAAG
CGGATCGAAGAGGGCATCAAAGAGCTGGGCAGCCAGATCCTGAAAGAACACCCCGTGGAAAACACCCAGC
TGCAGAACGAGAAGCTGTACCTGTACTACCTGCAGAATGGGCGGGATATGTACGTGGACCAGGAACTGGA
CATCAACCGGCTGTCCGACTACGATGTGGACCATATCGTGCCTCAGAGCTTTCTGAAGGACGACTCCATC
GACAACAAGGTGCTGACCAGAAGCGACAAGAACCGGGGCAAGAGCGACAACGTGCCCTCCGAAGAGGTCG
TGAAGAAGATGAAGAACTACTGGCGGCAGCTGCTGAACGCCAAGCTGATTACCCAGAGAAAGTTCGACAA
TCTGACCAAGGCCGAGAGAGGCGGCCTGAGCGAACTGGATAAGGCCGGCTTCATCAAGAGACAGCTGGTG
GAAACCCGGCAGATCACAAAGCACGTGGCACAGATCCTGGACTCCCGGATGAACACTAAGTACGACGAGA
ATGACAAGCTGATCCGGGAAGTGAAAGTGATCACCCTGAAGTCCAAGCTGGTGTCCGATTTCCGGAAGGA
TTTCCAGTTTTACAAAGTGCGCGAGATCAACAACTACCACCACGCCCACGACGCCTACCTGAACGCCGTC
GTGGGAACCGCCCTGATCAAAAAGTACCCTAAGCTGGAAAGCGAGTTCGTGTACGGCGACTACAAGGTGT
ACGACGTGCGGAAGATGATCGCCAAGAGCGAGCAGGAAATCGGCAAGGCTACCGCCAAGTACTTCTTCTA
CAGCAACATCATGAACTTTTTCAAGACCGAGATTACCCTGGCCAACGGCGAGATCCGGAAGCGGCCTCTG
ATCGAGACAAACGGCGAAACCGGGGAGATCGTGTGGGATAAGGGCCGGGATTTTGCCACCGTGCGGAAAG
TGCTGAGCATGCCCCAAGTGAATATCGTGAAA
