>Addgene plasmid #171370 | pX459-SpCas9-NG | depositor partial sequence | sequence record 332337 | a part of Cas9; seq primer6: TTTCCAGTTTTACAAAGTGC; seq primer 7: GAATCCCATCGACTTTCTGG
GCCTACCTGAACGCCGTCGTGGGAACCGCCCTGATCAAAAAGTACCCTAAGCTGGAAAGCGAGTTCGTGT
ACGGCGACTACAAGGTGTACGACGTGCGGAAGATGATCGCCAAGAGCGAGCAGGAAATCGGCAAGGCTAC
CGCCAAGTACTTCTTCTACAGCAACATCATGAACTTTTTCAAGACCGAGATTACCCTGGCCAACGGCGAG
ATCCGGAAGCGGCCTCTGATCGAGACAAACGGCGAAACCGGGGAGATCGTGTGGGATAAGGGCCGGGATT
TTGCCACCGTGCGGAAAGTGCTGAGCATGCCCCAAGTGAATATCGTGAAAAAGACCGAGGTGCAGACAGG
CGGCTTCAGCAAAGAGTCTATCCGGCCCAAGAGGAACAGCGATAAGCTGATCGCCAGAAAGAAGGACTGG
GACCCTAAGAAGTACGGCGGCTTCGTTAGCCCCACCGTGGCCTATTCTGTGCTGGTGGTGGCCAAAGTGG
AAAAGGGCAAGTCCAAGAAACTGAAGAGTGTGAAAGAGCTGCTGGGGATCACCATCATGGAAAGAAGCAG
CTTCGAGAAGAATCCCATCGACTTTCTGGAAGCCAAGGGCTACAAAGAAGTGAAAAAGGACCTGATCATC
AAGCTGCCTAAGTACTCCCTGTTCGAGCTGGAAAACGGCCGGAAGAGAATGCTGGCCTCTGCCCGGTTCC
TGCAGAAGGGAAACGAACTGGCCCTGCCCTCCAAATATGTGAACTTCCTGTACCTGGCCAGCCACTATGA
GAAGCTGAAGGGCTCCCCCGAGGATAATGAGCAGAAACAGCTGTTTGTGGAACAGCACAAGCACTACCTG
GACGAGATCATCGAGCAGATCAGCGAGTTCTCCAAGAGAGTGATCCTGGCCGACGCTAATCTGGACAAAG
TGCTGTCCGCCTACAACAAGCACCGGGATAAGCCCATCAGAGAGCAGGCCGAGAATATCATCCACCTGTT
TACCCTGACCAATCTGGGAGCCCCTCGGGCCTTCAAGTACTTTGACACCACCATCGACCGGAAGGTGTAC
CGGAGCACCAAAGAGGTGCTGGACGCCACCCTGATCCACCAGAGCATCACCGGCCTGTACGAGACACGGA
TCGACCTGTCTCAGCTGGGAGGCGACAAAAGGCCGGCGGCCACGAAAAAGGCCGGCCAGGCAAAAAAGAA
AAAGGAATTCGGCAGTGGAGAGGGCAGAGGAAGTCTGCTAACATGCGGTGACGTCGAGGAGAATCCTGGC
CCAATGACCGAGTACAAGCCCACGGTGCGCCTCGCCACCCGCGACGACGTCCCCAGGGCCGTACGCACCC
TCGCCGCCGCGTTCGCCGACTACCCCGCCACGCGCCACACCGTCGATCCGGACCGCCACATCGAGCGGGT
CACCGAGCTGCAAGAACTCTTCCTCACGCGCGTCGGGCTCGACATCGGCAAGGTGTGGGTCGCGGACGAC
GGCGCCGCGGTGGCGGTCTGGACCACGCCGGA
